Addgene plasmid #229036: pTE5429
Purpose: Expression vector for EilR: PT7-lacO-B0035-EilR-T7 terminator, AmpR
Depositing lab: Tobias Erb. Depositing organization: Max Planck Institute for Terrestrial Microbiology. Publication: Genetically encoded control of in vitro transcription-translation coupled DNA replication. Barthel S, Hoffmann-Becking M, Karimov IG, Erb TJ. bioRxiv 2025.07.08.663768; doi: 10.1101/2025.07.08.663768.
Backbone
  Vector backbone: pME_Cp_0_7-8_001
  Vector type: Bacterial Expression
Growth in bacteria
  Bacterial resistance: Ampicillin, 100 μg/mL
  Growth temperature: 37°C
  Growth strain: DH5alpha
  Copy number: Unknown
Gene/Insert
  Gene/Insert name: PT7-lacO-RBS35-EilR-T7term
  Promoter: PT7-lacO
  Tag / fusion protein: 8x His-tag (C terminal on insert)
  Cloning method: Golden Gate
  Sequencing primers: 5′ CGGTTCCTGGCCTTTTGC; 3′ GATAGGTGCCTCACTGATTAAGC
Terms and licenses: Academic/Nonprofit Terms; Industry Terms: Not Available to Industry
Depositor comments: Please visit https://doi.org/10.1101/2025.07.08.663768 bioRxiv preprint.
How to cite: pTE5429 was a gift from Tobias Erb (Addgene plasmid # 229036 ; http://n2t.net/addgene:229036 ; RRID:Addgene_229036)
