[The description below was written by a language model from this plasmid's Addgene catalogue record and pLannotate feature annotations shown in this document.]
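Description:
pTE5429 is a compact bacterial expression plasmid of about 2.65 kb, built by Golden Gate assembly in the pME_Cp_0_7-8_001 backbone, for producing the transcriptional repressor EilR. It is maintained in E. coli through a ColE1/pMB1-type origin, which the annotation classes as high-copy although the catalogue lists copy number as unknown. Selection is with ampicillin, conferred by a β-lactamase gene under its native bla promoter and oriented opposite to the expression cassette.

The payload is a single transcription unit. A bacteriophage T7 promoter is followed immediately by a lac operator. Downstream come the B0035 ribosome binding site, the EilR coding sequence and a T7 terminator. Transcription therefore requires T7 RNA polymerase, supplied either by a suitable expression host or by a cell-free system. Where lac repressor is present it can bind the operator to hold expression off until IPTG or lactose relieves it. No lacI gene is annotated on the plasmid, so the repressor would have to come from the host.

EilR carries a C-terminal polyhistidine tag, recorded as 8xHis in the catalogue, although the automated annotation picks up only a 7xHis stretch. The tag allows purification by immobilised metal affinity chromatography. The feature table does not annotate the EilR open reading frame or the RBS, but the unannotated gap between the operator and the His tag is where they would sit.

The associated work concerns genetically encoded control of in vitro transcription-translation coupled DNA replication. This suggests the plasmid serves to supply EilR, as purified protein or expressed in situ, as a regulatory component in such systems, though the record does not spell out the exact use.
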