Features (pLannotate 1.2.2; 7 found; start..end, strand, type, name):
    108..968     -  CDS            AmpR: β-lactamase; bla; confers resistance to ampicillin, carbenicillin, and related antibiotics
    969..1073    -  promoter       AmpR promoter: bla
   1176..1764    +  rep_origin     ori: high-copy-number ColE1/pMB1/pBR322/pUC origin of replication
   1891..1909    +  promoter       T7 promoter: promoter for bacteriophage T7 RNA polymerase
   1914..1930    +  protein_bind   lac operator: The lac repressor binds to the lac operator to inhibit transcription in E. coli. This inhibition can be relieved by adding lactose or isopropyl-β-D-thiogalactopyranoside (IPTG). lac repressor encoded by lacI
   2558..2578    +  CDS            7xHis: 6xHis affinity tag
   2591..2637    +  terminator     T7 terminator: transcription terminator for bacteriophage T7 RNA polymerase
>Addgene plasmid #229036 | pTE5429 | addgene full sequence | sequence record 462985 | Addgene NGS Result
AGACTGCGGCCGCGATTATCAAAAAGGATCTTCACCTAGATCCTTTTAAATTAAAAATGAAGTTTTAAAT
CAATCTAAAGTATATATGAGTAAACTTGGTCTGACAGTTACCAATGCTTAATCAGTGAGGCACCTATCTC
AGCGATCTGTCTATTTCGTTCATCCATAGTTGCCTGACTCCCCGTCGTGTAGATAACTACGATACGGGAG
GGCTTACCATCTGGCCCCAGTGCTGCAATGATACCGCGGGACCCACGCTCACCGGCTCCAGATTTATCAG
CAATAAACCAGCCAGCCGGAAGGGCCGAGCGCAGAAGTGGTCCTGCAACTTTATCCGCCTCCATCCAGTC
TATTAATTGTTGCCGGGAAGCTAGAGTAAGTAGTTCGCCAGTTAATAGTTTGCGCAACGTTGTTGCCATT
GCTACAGGCATCGTGGTGTCACGCTCGTCGTTTGGTATGGCTTCATTCAGCTCCGGTTCCCAACGATCAA
GGCGAGTTACATGATCCCCCATGTTGTGCAAAAAAGCGGTTAGCTCCTTCGGTCCTCCGATCGTTGTCAG
AAGTAAGTTGGCCGCAGTGTTATCACTCATGGTTATGGCAGCACTGCATAATTCTCTTACTGTCATGCCA
TCCGTAAGATGCTTTTCTGTGACTGGTGAGTACTCAACCAAGTCATTCTGAGAATAGTGTATGCGGCGAC
CGAGTTGCTCTTGCCCGGCGTCAATACGGGATAATACCGCGCCACATAGCAGAACTTTAAAAGTGCTCAT
CATTGGAAAACGTTCTTCGGGGCGAAAACTCTCAAGGATCTTACCGCTGTTGAGATCCAGTTCGATGTAA
CCCACTCGTGCACCCAACTGATCTTCAGCATCTTTTACTTTCACCAGCGTTTCTGGGTGAGCAAAAACAG
GAAGGCAAAATGCCGCAAAAAAGGGAATAAGGGCGACACGGAAATGTTGAATACTCATACTCTTCCTTTT
TCAATATTATTGAAGCATTTATCAGGGTTATTGTCTCATGAGCGGATACATATTTGAATGTATTTAGAAA
AATAAACAAATAGGGGTTCCGCGCACATTTCCCCGAAAAGTGCCACCTGTCATGACCAAAATCCCTTAAC
GTGAGTTTTCGTTCCACTGAGCGTCAGACCCCGTAGAAAAGATCAAAGGATCTTCTTGAGATCCTTTTTT
TCTGCGCGTAATCTGCTGCTTGCAAACAAAAAAACCACCGCTACCAGCGGTGGTTTGTTTGCCGGATCAA
GAGCTACCAACTCTTTTTCCGAAGGTAACTGGCTTCAGCAGAGCGCAGATACCAAATACTGTTCTTCTAG
TGTAGCCGTAGTTAGGCCACCACTTCAAGAACTCTGTAGCACCGCCTACATACCTCGCTCTGCTAATCCT
GTTACCAGTGGCTGCTGCCAGTGGCGATAAGTCGTGTCTTACCGGGTTGGACTCAAGACGATAGTTACCG
GATAAGGCGCAGCGGTCGGGCTGAACGGGGGGTTCGTGCACACAGCCCAGCTTGGAGCGAACGACCTACA
CCGAACTGAGATACCTACAGCGTGAGCTATGAGAAAGCGCCACGCTTCCCGAAGGGAGAAAGGCGGACAG
GTATCCGGTAAGCGGCAGGGTCGGAACAGGAGAGCGCACGAGGGAGCTTCCAGGGGGAAACGCCTGGTAT
CTTTATAGTCCTGTCGGGTTTCGCCACCTCTGACTTGAGCGTCGATTTTTGTGATGCTCGTCAGGGGGGC
GGAGCCTATGGAAAAACGCCAGCAACGCGGCCTTTTTACGGTTCCTGGCCTTTTGCTGGCCTTTTGCTCA
CATGTTCTTTCCTGCGTTATCCCCTGATTCTGTGGATAACCGTGCGGCCGCAACACGTCTCGAGTAGGAG
TAATACGACTCACTATAGGGGAATTGTGAGCGGATAACAATTTACTAGAGATTAAAGAGGAGAATAATCA
ATGGGCTATCTGAATCGCGAAGAACGTCGGGAAACCATCATGCAGGCCGCCATGCGCGTCGCGCTGGATC
AAGGGTTTACCGGTATGACGGTCCGCAACATCGCCACCGCCGCGGGCGTCGCCGCAGGCCAGGTCCACCA
CCATTTCACCTCCTCCGGCGAGCTAAAATCCCAGGCGTTTATCCGCGTGATCCGCGAGATGATGGATCTG
CAACGCCTTTCGCGCACCGCCGGCTGGCGTGAACAGCTGTTTTCCGCCCTCGGCAGCGAGGACGGACGGC
TGGAGCCCTATATCCGCCTGTGGCGCCAGGCGCAGCTGCTGGCCGACAGCGATCCGGAAATCAAAAGCGC
GTACCTGCTGACCATGAACCTGTGGCATGACGAAGCGGTCAGGATCATTCGCGCGGGCCATGCCGCTGGC
GAATTTACCCTGCGCGATAGCGCCGAAAATATCGCCTGGCGGCTGATTTCGCTGGTCTGTGGACTGGACG
GGATTTACGTGCTGGGAATGCCGGAGGTAGACGATGCCGCATTCACCCGCCACCTGCAACACGTTATTCA
GCTTGAGTTATTTTCGGAGAATTTGTACTTTCAAGGACATCACCATCACCATCACCATCACTGAGCTTAA
TAGCATAACCCCTTGGGGCCTCTAAACGGGTCTTGAGGGGTTTTTTGCGCTTGTTGGAGACG
